Addgene plasmid #46007: pGR-L3S2P36
Depositing lab: Christopher Voigt. Depositing organization: Massachusetts Institute of Technology. Publication: Characterization of 582 natural and synthetic terminators and quantification of their design constraints. Chen YJ, Liu P, Nielsen AA, Brophy JA, Clancy K, Peterson T, Voigt CA. Nat Methods. 2013 Jun 2. doi: 10.1038/nmeth.2515. PubMed 23727987.
Backbone
  Vector backbone: pGR
  Backbone size w/o insert (bp): 5047
  Total vector size (bp): 5104
  Modifications to backbone: Inserted L3S2P36 terminator between the EcoRI and SpeI sites.
  Vector type: Bacterial Expression, Synthetic Biology
Growth in bacteria
  Bacterial resistance: Ampicillin, 100 μg/mL
  Growth temperature: 37°C
  Growth strain: DH5alpha
  Copy number: High Copy
Gene/Insert
  Gene/Insert name: L3S2P36 Terminator
  Species: Synthetic
  Insert size (bp): 57
  Promoter: PBAD
  Cloning method: Restriction Enzyme; 5′ cloning site EcoRI (not destroyed); 3′ cloning site SpeI (not destroyed)
  Sequencing primers: 5′ gtccacacaatctgcccttt
Terms and licenses: Academic/Nonprofit Terms; Industry Terms: Not Available to Industry
How to cite: pGR-L3S2P36 was a gift from Christopher Voigt (Addgene plasmid # 46007 ; http://n2t.net/addgene:46007 ; RRID:Addgene_46007)
