[The description below was written by a language model from this plasmid's Addgene catalogue record and pLannotate feature annotations shown in this document.]
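Description:
pGR-L3S2P36 is a 5,104 bp bacterial expression and synthetic-biology plasmid built to measure the strength of a single transcriptional terminator in E. coli. It consists of the pGR backbone (5,047 bp) with the 57 bp synthetic L3S2P36 terminator cloned between the EcoRI and SpeI sites, both of which are retained. The plasmid replicates from a high-copy ColE1/pUC-type origin and is selected with ampicillin through the β-lactamase gene and its native bla promoter.

The functional core is a two-reporter transcription unit driven by the arabinose-inducible araBAD (PBAD) promoter, with the araC regulator encoded divergently upstream so that expression responds to L-arabinose. Because the map is circular, the unit reads across the numbering origin. PBAD is followed by a first fluorescent protein coding sequence, then the terminator insertion site (next to a BioBrick suffix scar), and then mRFP1. The automated annotation labels the first reporter hfriFP. This may not be the depositor's own name for it, and the catalogue fields do not name it. The rrnB T1 and T7Te terminators close the unit after mRFP1, and a further putative terminator lies between the araC and AmpR regions.

In this layout, the upstream reporter reports transcription entering the test site and mRFP1 reports read-through, so a strong terminator lowers red fluorescence relative to the upstream signal. The construct belongs to a large set used to characterise natural and synthetic terminators and their design constraints. The annotation does not mark the L3S2P36 insert itself as a feature, probably because it is a short synthetic element.
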