Features (pLannotate 1.2.2; 11 found; start..end, strand, type, name):
     64..83      +  misc_feature   BioBrick suffix: universal suffix for all parts
    102..776     +  CDS            mRFP1: mRFP1 is a basic (constitutively fluorescent) red fluorescent protein published in 2002, derived from Discosoma sp.. It is reported to be a somewhat slowly-maturing monomer with low acid sensitivity.
    824..895     +  terminator     rrnB T1 terminator: transcription terminator T1 from the E. coli rrnB gene
    911..938     +  terminator     T7Te terminator: phage T7 early transcription terminator
   1203..1791    -  rep_origin     ori: high-copy-number ColE1/pMB1/pBR322/pUC origin of replication
   1962..2822    -  CDS            AmpR: β-lactamase; bla; confers resistance to ampicillin, carbenicillin, and related antibiotics
   2823..2927    -  promoter       AmpR promoter: bla
   3017..3060    -  terminator     bacterial terminator: putative bacterial transcription terminator
   3149..4027    -  CDS            araC: L-arabinose regulatory protein; araC
   4054..4338    +  promoter       araBAD promoter: araBAD; promoter of the L-arabinose operon of E. coli; the araC regulatory gene is transcribed in the opposite direction (Guzman et al., 1995)
   4385..5098    +  CDS            hfriFP: hfriFP is a fluorescent protein published in 2013, derived from Herbaspirillum frisingense.
>Addgene plasmid #46007 | pGR-L3S2P36 | depositor full sequence | sequence record 64697 | pGR-L3S2P36 sequence 5104 bps
GAATTCCTCGGTACCAAATTCCAGAAAAGAGACGCTGAAAAGCGTCTTTTTTATTGATGGTCCACTAGTA
GCGGCCGCTGCAGAAAGAGGAGAAATACTAGATGGCTTCCTCCGAAGACGTTATCAAAGAGTTCATGCGT
TTCAAAGTTCGTATGGAAGGTTCCGTTAACGGTCACGAGTTCGAAATCGAAGGTGAAGGTGAAGGTCGTC
CGTACGAAGGTACCCAGACCGCTAAACTGAAAGTTACCAAAGGTGGTCCGCTGCCGTTCGCTTGGGACAT
CCTGTCCCCGCAGTTCCAGTACGGTTCCAAAGCTTACGTTAAACACCCGGCTGACATCCCGGACTACCTG
AAACTGTCCTTCCCGGAAGGTTTCAAATGGGAACGTGTTATGAACTTCGAAGACGGTGGTGTTGTTACCG
TTACCCAGGACTCCTCCCTGCAAGACGGTGAGTTCATCTACAAAGTTAAACTGCGTGGTACCAACTTCCC
GTCCGACGGTCCGGTTATGCAGAAAAAAACCATGGGTTGGGAAGCTTCCACCGAACGTATGTACCCGGAA
GACGGTGCTCTGAAAGGTGAAATCAAAATGCGTCTGAAACTGAAAGACGGTGGTCACTACGACGCTGAAG
TTAAAACCACCTACATGGCTAAAAAACCGGTTCAGCTGCCGGGTGCTTACAAAACCGACATCAAACTGGA
CATCACCTCCCACAACGAAGACTACACCATCGTTGAACAGTACGAACGTGCTGAAGGTCGTCACTCCACC
GGTGCTTAATAACGCTGATAGTGCTAGTGTAGATCGCTACTAGAGCCAGGCATCAAATAAAACGAAAGGC
TCAGTCGAAAGACTGGGCCTTTCGTTTTATCTGTTGTTTGTCGGTGAACGCTCTCTACTAGAGTCACACT
GGCTCACCTTCGGGTGGGCCTTTCTGCGTTTATATACTAGAGTCAATTGAGGTAGAGGTACACACGCGAA
CTCCGATAGCCAATTCAGAGTAATAAACTGTGATAATCAATGCAGTGCTTCCTCGCTCACTGACTCGCTG
CGCTCGGTCGTTCGGCTGCGGCGAGCGGTATCAGCTCACTCAAAGGCGGTAATACGGTTATCCACAGAAT
CAGGGGATAACGCAGGAAAGAACATGTGAGCAAAAGGCCAGCAAAAGGCCAGGAACCGTAAAAAGGCCGC
GTTGCTGGCGTTTTTCCATAGGCTCCGCCCCCCTGACGAGCATCACAAAAATCGACGCTCAAGTCAGAGG
TGGCGAAACCCGACAGGACTATAAAGATACCAGGCGTTTCCCCCTGGAAGCTCCCTCGTGCGCTCTCCTG
TTCCGACCCTGCCGCTTACCGGATACCTGTCCGCCTTTCTCCCTTCGGGAAGCGTGGCGCTTTCTCATAG
CTCACGCTGTAGGTATCTCAGTTCGGTGTAGGTCGTTCGCTCCAAGCTGGGCTGTGTGCACGAACCCCCC
GTTCAGCCCGACCGCTGCGCCTTATCCGGTAACTATCGTCTTGAGTCCAACCCGGTAAGACACGACTTAT
CGCCACTGGCAGCAGCCACTGGTAACAGGATTAGCAGAGCGAGGTATGTAGGCGGTGCTACAGAGTTCTT
GAAGTGGTGGCCTAACTACGGCTACACTAGAAGGACAGTATTTGGTATCTGCGCTCTGCTGAAGCCAGTT
ACCTTCGGAAAAAGAGTTGGTAGCTCTTGATCCGGCAAACAAACCACCGCTGGTAGCGGTGGTTTTTTTG
TTTGCAAGCAGCAGATTACGCGCAGAAAAAAAGGATCTCAAGAAGATCCTTTGATCTTTTCTACGGGGTC
TGACGCTCAGTGGAACGAAAACTCACGTTAAGGGATTTTGGTCATGAGATTATCAAAAAGGATCTTCACC
TAGATCCTTTTAAATTAAAAATGAAGTTTTAAATCAATCTAAAGTATATATGAGTAAACTTGGTCTGACA
GTTACCAATGCTTAATCAGTGAGGCACCTATCTCAGCGATCTGTCTATTTCGTTCATCCATAGTTGCCTG
ACTCCCCGTCGTGTAGATAACTACGATACGGGAGGGCTTACCATCTGGCCCCAGTGCTGCAATGATACCG
CGAGACCCACGCTCACCGGCTCCAGATTTATCAGCAATAAACCAGCCAGCCGGAAGGGCCGAGCGCAGAA
GTGGTCCTGCAACTTTATCCGCCTCCATCCAGTCTATTAATTGTTGCCGGGAAGCTAGAGTAAGTAGTTC
GCCAGTTAATAGTTTGCGCAACGTTGTTGCCATTGCTACAGGCATCGTGGTGTCACGCTCGTCGTTTGGT
ATGGCTTCATTCAGCTCCGGTTCCCAACGATCAAGGCGAGTTACATGATCCCCCATGTTGTGCAAAAAAG
CGGTTAGCTCCTTCGGTCCTCCGATCGTTGTCAGAAGTAAGTTGGCCGCAGTGTTATCACTCATGGTTAT
GGCAGCACTGCATAATTCTCTTACTGTCATGCCATCCGTAAGATGCTTTTCTGTGACTGGTGAGTACTCA
ACCAAGTCATTCTGAGAATAGTGTATGCGGCGACCGAGTTGCTCTTGCCCGGCGTCAATACGGGATAATA
CCGCGCCACATAGCAGAACTTTAAAAGTGCTCATCATTGGAAAACGTTCTTCGGGGCGAAAACTCTCAAG
GATCTTACCGCTGTTGAGATCCAGTTCGATGTAACCCACTCGTGCACCCAACTGATCTTCAGCATCTTTT
ACTTTCACCAGCGTTTCTGGGTGAGCAAAAACAGGAAGGCAAAATGCCGCAAAAAAGGGAATAAGGGCGA
CACGGAAATGTTGAATACTCATACTCTTCCTTTTTCAATATTATTGAAGCATTTATCAGGGTTATTGTCT
CATGAGCGGATACATATTTGAATGTATTTAGAAAAATAAACAAATAGGGGTTCCGCGCACATTTCCCCGA
AAAGTGCCACCTGACGTCTAAGAAACCATTATTATCATGACATTAACCTATAAAAATAGGCGTATCACGA
GGCAGAATTTCAGATAAAAAAAATCCTTAGCTTTCGCTAAGGATGATTTCTGGAATTGAATTGAGGTAGA
GGTACACACGCGAACTCCGATAGCCAATTCAGAGTAATAAACTGTGATAATCAATGCATGTACTAGAGTT
ATGACAACTTGACGGCTACATCATTCACTTTTTCTTCACAACCGGCACGGAACTCGCTCGGGCTGGCCCC
GGTGCATTTTTTAAATACCCGCGAGAAATAGAGTTGATCGTCAAAACCAACATTGCGACCGACGGTGGCG
ATAGGCATCCGGGTGGTGCTCAAAAGCAGCTTCGCCTGGCTGATACGTTGGTCCTCGCGCCAGCTTAAGA
CGCTAATCCCTAACTGCTGGCGGAAAAGATGTGACAGACGCGACGGCGACAAGCAAACATGCTGTGCGAC
GCTGGCGATATCAAAATTGCTGTCTGCCAGGTGATCGCTGATGTACTGACAAGCCTCGCGTACCCGATTA
TCCATCGGTGGATGGAGCGACTCGTTAATCGCTTCCATGCGCCGCAGTAACAATTGCTCAAGCAGATTTA
TCGCCAGCAGCTCCGAATAGCGCCCTTCCCCTTGCCCGGCGTTAATGATTTGCCCAAACAGGTCGCTGAA
ATGCGGCTGGTGCGCTTCATCCGGGCGAAAGAACCCCGTATTGGCAAATATTGACGGCCAGTTAAGCCAT
TCATGCCAGTAGGCGCGCGGACGAAAGTAAACCCACTGGTGATACCATTCGCGAGCCTCCGGATGACGAC
CGTAGTGATGAATCTCTCCTGGCGGGAACAGCAAAATATCACCCGGTCGGCAAACAAATTCTCGTCCCTG
ATTTTTCACCACCCCCTGACCGCGAATGGTGAGATTGAGAATATAACCTTTCATTCCCAGCGGTCGGTCG
ATAAAAAAATCGAGATAACCGTTGGCCTCAATCGGCGTTAAACCCGCCACCAGATGGGCATTAAACGAGT
ATCCCGGCAGCAGGGGATCATTTTGCGCTTCAGCCATACTTTTCATACTCCCGCCATTCAGAGAAGAAAC
CAATTGTCCATATTGCATCAGACATTGCCGTCACTGCGTCTTTTACTGGCTCTTCTCGCTAACCAAACCG
GTAACCCCGCTTATTAAAAGCATTCTGTAACAAAGCGGGACCAAAGCCATGACAAAAACGCGTAACAAAA
GTGTCTATAATCACGGCAGAAAAGTCCACATTGATTATTTGCACGGCGTCACACTTTGCTATGCCATAGC
ATTTTTATCCATAAGATTAGCGGATCCTACCTGACGCTTTTTATCGCAACTCTCTACTGTTTCTCCATAC
CCGTTTTTTTGGGCTAGCTACTAGAGAAAGAGGAGAAATACTAGATGCGTAAAGGAGAAGAACTTTTCAC
TGGAGTTGTCCCAATTCTTGTTGAATTAGATGGTGATGTTAATGGGCACAAATTTTCTGTCAGTGGAGAG
GGTGAAGGTGATGCAACATACGGAAAACTTACCCTTAAATTTATTTGCACTACTGGAAAACTACCTGTTC
CATGGCCAACACTTGTCACTACTTTCGGTTATGGTGTTCAATGCTTTGCGAGATACCCAGATCATATGAA
ACAGCATGACTTTTTCAAGAGTGCCATGCCCGAAGGTTATGTACAGGAAAGAACTATATTTTTCAAAGAT
GACGGGAACTACAAGACACGTGCTGAAGTCAAGTTTGAAGGTGATACCCTTGTTAATAGAATCGAGTTAA
AAGGTATTGATTTTAAAGAAGATGGAAACATTCTTGGACACAAATTGGAATACAACTATAACTCACACAA
TGTATACATCATGGCAGACAAACAAAAGAATGGAATCAAAGTTAACTTCAAAATTAGACACAACATTGAA
GATGGAAGCGTTCAACTAGCAGACCATTATCAACAAAATACTCCAATTGGCGATGGCCCTGTCCTTTTAC
CAGACAACCATTACCTGTCCACACAATCTGCCCTTTCGAAAGATCCCAACGAAAAGAGAGACCACATGGT
CCTTCTTGAGTTTGTAACAGCTGCTGGGATTACACATGGCATGGATGAACTATACAAATAATAA
