>Addgene plasmid #46007 | pGR-L3S2P36 | addgene partial sequence | sequence record 65446 | GFP-F 5'-GGTCCTTCTTGAGTTTGTAAC-3'
ATGGCATGGATGAACTATACAAATAATAAGAATTCCTCGGTACCAAATTCCAGAAAAGAGACGCTGAAAA
GCGTCTTTTTTATTGATGGTCCACTAGTAGCGGCCGCTGCAGAAAGAGGAGAAATACTAGATGGCTTCCT
CCGAAGACGTTATCAAAGAGTTCATGCGTTTCAAAGTTCGTATGGAAGGTTCCGTTAACGGTCACGAGTT
CGAAATCGAAGGTGAAGGTGAAGGTCGTCCGTACGAAGGTACCCAGACCGCTAAACTGAAAGTTACCAAA
GGTGGTCCGCTGCCGTTCGCTTGGGACATCCTGTCCCCGCAGTTCCAGTACGGTTCCAAAGCTTACGTTA
AACACCCGGCTGACATCCCGGACTACCTGAAACTGTCCTTCCCGGAAGGTTTCAAATGGGAACGTGTTAT
GAACTTCGAAGACGGTGGTGTTGTTACCGTTACCCAGGACTCCTCCCTGCAAGACGGTGAGTTCATCTAC
AAAGTTAAACTGCGTGGTACCAACTTCCCGTCCGACGGTCCGGTTATGCAGAAAAAAACCATGGGTTGGG
AAGCTTCCACCGAACGTATGTACCCGGAAGACGGTGCTCTGAAAGGTGAAATCAAAATGCGTCTGAAACT
GAAAGACGGTGGTCACTACGACGCTGAAGTTAAAACCACCTACATGGCTAAAAAACCGGTTCAGCTGCCG
GGTGCTTACAAAACCGACATCAAACTGGACATCACCTCCCACAACGAAGACTACACCATCGTTGAACAGT
ACGAACGTGCTGAAGGTCGTCACTCCACCGGTGCTTAATAACGCTGATAGTGCTAGTGTAGATCGCTACT
AGAGCCAGGCATCAAATAAAACGAAAGGCTCAGTCGAAAGACTGGGCCTTTCGTTTTAT
