>Addgene plasmid #46007 | pGR-L3S2P36 | addgene partial sequence | sequence record 65447 | pBAD-F 5'-ATGCCATAGCATTTTTATCC-3'
CTACCTGACGCTTTTTATCGCAACTCTCTACTGTTTCTCCATACCGTTTTTTTGGGCTAGCTACTAGAGA
AAGAGGAGAAATACTAGATGCGTAAAGGAGAAGAACTTTTCACTGGAGTTGTCCCAATTCTTGTTGAATT
AGATGGTGATGTTAATGGGCACAAATTTTCTGTCAGTGGAGAGGGTGAAGGTGATGCAACATACGGAAAA
CTTACCCTTAAATTTATTTGCACTACTGGAAAACTACCTGTTCCATGGCCAACACTTGTCACTACTTTCG
GTTATGGTGTTCAATGCTTTGCGAGATACCCAGATCATATGAAACAGCATGACTTTTTCAAGAGTGCCAT
GCCCGAAGGTTATGTACAGGAAAGAACTATATTTTTCAAAGATGACGGGAACTACAAGACACGTGCTGAA
GTCAAGTTTGAAGGTGATACCCTTGTTAATAGAATCGAGTTAAAAGGTATTGATTTTAAAGAAGATGGAA
ACATTCTTGGACACAAATTGGAATACAACTATAACTCACACAATGTATACATCATGGCAGACAAACAAAA
GAATGGAATCAAAGTTAACTTCAAAATTAGACACAACATTGAAGATGGAAGCGTTCAACTAGCAGACCAT
TATCAACAAAATACTCCAATTGGCGATGGCCCTGTCCTTTTACCAGACAACCATTACCTGTCCACACAAT
CTGCCCTTTCGAAAGATCCCAACGAAAAGAGAGACCACATGGTCCTTCTTGAGTTTGTAACAGCTGCTGG
GATTACACATGGCATGGATGAACTATACAAATAATAAGAATTCCTCGGTACCAAATTCCAGAAAAGAGAC
GCTGAAAAGCGTCTTTTTTATTGATGGTCCACTAGTAGCGGCCGCTGCAGAAAGAGGAGAAATACTAGAT
GGCTTCCTCCGAAGACGTTATC
